Addgene plasmid #44086: pTF260 (pFA6a-PSc-6xGly-KanMX)
Purpose: (Empty Backbone)
Depositing lab: Tim Formosa. Depositing organization: University of Utah.
Backbone
  Vector backbone: pFA6a-6xGLY-3xFLAG-kanMX6 (Addgene plasmid # 20754)
  Backbone manufacturer: Mark Hochstrasser lab (Yale Univeristy, New Haven, CT) (PMID: 19243080)
  Backbone size (bp): 4255
  Modifications to backbone: 6xGly/3xFlag replaced with PSc/6xGly/XhoI-KpnI-XbaI linker
  Vector type: PCR-based yeast C-terminal tagging
  Selectable markers: G418
  Tag / fusion protein: PreScission protease site (C terminal on backbone); 6xGly linker (C terminal on backbone); (XhoI-KpnI-XbaI)-containing spacer (C terminal on backbone); ADH1 transcription terminator (C terminal on backbone); KanMX casette (C terminal on backbone)
Growth in bacteria
  Bacterial resistance: Ampicillin, 100 μg/mL
  Growth temperature: 37°C
  Growth strain: DH5alpha
  Copy number: Unknown
Gene/Insert
  Cloning method: Ligation Independent Cloning
  Sequencing primers: 5′ Sp6; 3′ T7
Resource information
  A portion of this plasmid was derived from a plasmid made by: Backbone pFA6a-6xGLY-3xFLAG-kanMX6 from Mark Hochstrasser lab (Yale Univeristy, New Haven, CT) via Addgene (Plasmid no. 20754)
Terms and licenses: Academic/Nonprofit Terms; Industry Terms: Not Available to Industry
Depositor comments: The depositing lab has constructed and deposited here 36 plasmids that can be used to generate linear PCR products to fuse to the 3' end of an ORF in the yeast genome and add (TEV or PreScission protease site) - 6X Gly linker - (12X His, 2X Strep, 3X FLAG, Protein A, or V5) - ADH1 transcription terminator - (KanMX, HphMX, or His3MX). Six plasmids (Addgene plasmids 44062, 44068, 44074, 44080, 44086, and 44092) have no epitope/purification tag and so can be used to add an alternate tag by standard cloning into unique XhoI-KpnI-XbaI sites, if desired. The other 30 plasmids are all of the possible combinations of the protease site - tag - marker options listed above. After fusion, the modified protein can then be followed with the epitope or purified using the tag and released from the matrix with the protease site. The constructs were designed with one of two different protease sites to allow a complex with two different tags to be purified in two successive steps, using each protease to release the complex from each purification matrix. The schematic diagram (see attached above) represents the format of the constructs and shows the proper scheme for producing the desired PCR products (see also below). If only epitope tagging is needed, the upstream primer can be adjusted to skip the protease site (see example below). Construction: DS5421 (pFA6a-6xGLY-3XFLAG-HIS3MX6 (Addgene Plasmid #20753), DS5422 (pFA6a-6xGLY-3XFLAG-KanMX) (Addgene Plasmid #20754), or DS5423 (pFA6a-6xGLY-3XFLAG-HphMX) (Addgene Plasmid #20755) (corresponding to each selection marker) was digested with AscI and PacI to release 3XFlag and replace it with TEV or PreScision sites followed by 6xGly and an XhoI-KpnI-XbaI linker. Affinity tags were constructed by PCR or by annealing oligos to fit into the XhoI-XbaI gap. This includes 12xHis, 2xStrep II, 3xFLAG, PrtA (2 repeats as found in pBS1479), and V5. Each tag was inserted into each base vector, making 30 templates with all combinations of protease site, tag, and selectable marker. PCR amplification: These two primers (along with 50 nt of homology to the targets at the 5' ends) will amplify the desired product from any of the constructs (the reading frame for P1 is important – alternating codons bracketed). P1 5’-(homology)...[CGA]CGG[ATC]CCC[GGG]TTA[ATT]AAC-3’ P2 5’-(homology)...GATATCATCGATGAATTCGAGCTCGTTT-3’ If only epitope tagging is needed, the upstream primer can be adjusted to skip the protease site. As an example, for the V5-tag-containing constructs, usage of the following primer (5’-(homology)... GGTGGAGGCTCTAGAGGTAAGCCAATTCCA-3’) in place of P1 will omit the protease cleavage site and add only 3xGly and V5 (GGGSR-V5-Stop).
How to cite: pTF260 (pFA6a-PSc-6xGly-KanMX) was a gift from Tim Formosa (Addgene plasmid # 44086 ; http://n2t.net/addgene:44086 ; RRID:Addgene_44086)
