[The description below was written by a language model from this plasmid's Addgene catalogue record and pLannotate feature annotations shown in this document.]
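Description:
pTF260 (pFA6a-PSc-6xGly-KanMX) is an empty-backbone template plasmid of the pFA6a family, used for PCR-based C-terminal tagging of genes in the yeast genome rather than as a vector maintained in yeast. It was derived from pFA6a-6xGLY-3xFLAG-kanMX6 by replacing the 6xGly/3xFLAG segment with a PreScission protease cleavage site, a six-glycine linker and a short spacer carrying XhoI, KpnI and XbaI sites. In E. coli it is propagated through a high-copy ColE1/pUC-type origin and selected with ampicillin via the bla gene. No yeast replication origin is annotated, consistent with its role as a PCR template. The annotated sequence is 4,227 nt; short rop, bom and lacI fragments are backbone remnants.

The amplifiable module lies between the SP6 and T7 promoters, which serve as sequencing primer sites. It reads protease site, glycine linker, cloning spacer, S. cerevisiae ADH1 transcription terminator, then the kanMX cassette conferring G418 resistance in yeast. The small protease-site and linker elements are not picked up in the feature table, which annotates only the terminator and marker in this region. Primers carrying about 50 nt of homology to the target locus generate a linear product that integrates at the 3' end of an open reading frame, fusing the encoded elements in frame.

This plasmid is one of six tagless members of a 36-plasmid series combining TEV or PreScission sites, various affinity or epitope tags, and KanMX, HphMX or His3MX markers. It carries no tag, so users can clone one of their own choice into the unique linker sites. The protease site then allows a tagged protein to be released from a purification matrix, and the two alternative protease sites in the series permit sequential two-step purification of complexes.
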