Features (pLannotate 1.2.2; 10 found; start..end, strand, type, name):
    199..303     -  promoter       AmpR promoter: bla
    398..433     +  CDS            rop (fragment): Rop protein, which maintains plasmids at low copy number; rop
    535..586     +  misc_feature   bom (fragment): basis of mobility region from pBR322
    649..667     +  promoter       SP6 promoter: promoter for bacteriophage SP6 RNA polymerase
    807..994     +  terminator     ADH1 terminator: S. cerevisiae ADH1; transcription terminator for the S. cerevisiae alcohol dehydrogenase 1 (ADH1) gene
   1069..2425    +  gene           kanMX: yeast selectable marker conferring kanamycin resistance (Wach et al., 1994)
   2530..2548    -  promoter       T7 promoter: promoter for bacteriophage T7 RNA polymerase
   2570..2623    -  CDS            lacI (fragment): lac repressor; lacI; The lac repressor binds to the lac operator to inhibit transcription in E. coli. This inhibition can be relieved by adding lactose or isopropyl-β-D-thiogalactopyranoside (IPTG).
   2806..3394    -  rep_origin     ori: high-copy-number ColE1/pMB1/pBR322/pUC origin of replication
   3565..198     -  CDS            AmpR (across the origin): β-lactamase; bla; confers resistance to ampicillin, carbenicillin, and related antibiotics
>Addgene plasmid #44086 | pTF260 (pFA6a-PSc-6xGly-KanMX) | depositor full sequence | sequence record 61663 | pTF260 (pFA6a-PSc-6xGly-KanMX) sequence 4227 bps
CATTGGAAAACGTTCTTCGGGGCGAAAACTCTCAAGGATCTTACCGCTGTTGAGATCCAGTTCGATGTAA
CCCACTCGTGCACCCAACTGATCTTCAGCATCTTTTACTTTCACCAGCGTTTCTGGGTGAGCAAAAACAG
GAAGGCAAAATGCCGCAAAAAAGGGAATAAGGGCGACACGGAAATGTTGAATACTCATACTCTTCCTTTT
TCAATATTATTGAAGCATTTATCAGGGTTATTGTCTCATGAGCGGATACATATTTGAATGTATTTAGAAA
AATAAACAAATAGGGGTTCCGCGCACATTTCCCCGAAAAGTGCCACCTGACGTCTAAGAAACCATTATTA
TCATGACATTAACCTATAAAAATAGGCGTATCACGAGGCCCTTTCGTCTCGCGCGTTTCGGTGATGACGG
TGAAAACCTCTGACACATGCAGCTCCCGGAGACGGTCACAGCTTGTCTGTAAGCGGATGCCGGGAGCAGA
CAAGCCCGTCAGGGCGCGTCAGCGGGTGTTGGCGGGTGTCGGGGCTGGCTTAACTATGCGGCATCAGAGC
AGATTGTACTGAGAGTGCACCATATGGACATATTGTCGTTAGAACGCGGCTACAATTAATACATAACCTT
ATGTATCATACACATACGATTTAGGTGACACTATAGAACGCGGCCGCCAGCTGAAGCTTCGTACGCTGCA
GGTCGACGGATCCCCGGGTTAATTAACTTGGAAGTATTGTTCCAAGGTCCAGGTGGAGGCGGTGGAGGCT
CTAGAGGTACCCTCGAGGCGCGCCACTTCTAAATAAGCGAATTTCTTATGATTTATGATTTTTATTATTA
AATAAGTTATAAAAAAAATAAGTGTATACAAATTTTAAAGTGACTCTTAGGTTTTAAAACGAAAATTCTT
ATTCTTGAGTAACTCTTTCCTGTAGGTCAGGTTGCTTTCTCAGGTATAGTATGAGGTCGCTCTTATTGAC
CACACCTCTACCGGCAGATCCGCTAGGGATAACAGGGTAATATAGATCTGTTTAGCTTGCCTCGTCCCCG
CCGGGTCACCCGGCCAGCGACATGGAGGCCCAGAATACCCTCCTTGACAGTCTTGACGTGCGCAGCTCAG
GGGCATGATGTGACTGTCGCCCGTACATTTAGCCCATACATCCCCATGTATAATCATTTGCATCCATACA
TTTTGATGGCCGCACGGCGCGAAGCAAAAATTACGGCTCCTCGCTGCAGACCTGCGAGCAGGGAAACGCT
CCCCTCACAGACGCGTTGAATTGTCCCCACGCCGCGCCCCTGTAGAGAAATATAAAAGGTTAGGATTTGC
CACTGAGGTTCTTCTTTCATATACTTCCTTTTAAAATCTTGCTAGGATACAGTTCTCACATCACATCCGA
ACATAAACAACCATGGGTAAGGAAAAGACTCACGTTTCGAGGCCGCGATTAAATTCCAACATGGATGCTG
ATTTATATGGGTATAAATGGGCTCGCGATAATGTCGGGCAATCAGGTGCGACAATCTATCGATTGTATGG
GAAGCCCGATGCGCCAGAGTTGTTTCTGAAACATGGCAAAGGTAGCGTTGCCAATGATGTTACAGATGAG
ATGGTCAGACTAAACTGGCTGACGGAATTTATGCCTCTTCCGACCATCAAGCATTTTATCCGTACTCCTG
ATGATGCATGGTTACTCACCACTGCGATCCCCGGCAAAACAGCATTCCAGGTATTAGAAGAATATCCTGA
TTCAGGTGAAAATATTGTTGATGCGCTGGCAGTGTTCCTGCGCCGGTTGCATTCGATTCCTGTTTGTAAT
TGTCCTTTTAACAGCGATCGCGTATTTCGTCTCGCTCAGGCGCAATCACGAATGAATAACGGTTTGGTTG
ATGCGAGTGATTTTGATGACGAGCGTAATGGCTGGCCTGTTGAACAAGTCTGGAAAGAAATGCATAAGCT
TTTGCCATTCTCACCGGATTCAGTCGTCACTCATGGTGATTTCTCACTTGATAACCTTATTTTTGACGAG
GGGAAATTAATAGGTTGTATTGATGTTGGACGAGTCGGAATCGCAGACCGATACCAGGATCTTGCCATCC
TATGGAACTGCCTCGGTGAGTTTTCTCCTTCATTACAGAAACGGCTTTTTCAAAAATATGGTATTGATAA
TCCTGATATGAATAAATTGCAGTTTCATTTGATGCTCGATGAGTTTTTCTAATCAGTACTGACAATAAAA
AGATTCTTGTTTTCAAGAACTTGTCATTTGTATAGTTTTTTTATATTGTAGTTGTTCTATTTTAATCAAA
TGTTAGCGTGATTTATATTTTTTTTCGCCTCGACATCATCTGCCCAGATGCGAAGTTAAGTGCGCAGAAA
GTAATATCATGCGTCAATCGTATGTGAATGCTGGTCGCTATACTGCTGTCGATTCGATACTAACGCCGCC
ATCCAGTTTAAACGAGCTCGAATTCATCGATGATATCAGATCCACTAGTGGCCTATGCGGCCGCGGATCT
GCCGGTCTCCCTATAGTGAGTCGTATTAATTTCGATAAGCCAGGTTAACCTGCATTAATGAATCGGCCAA
CGCGCGGGGAGAGGCGGTTTGCGTATTGGGCGCTCTTCCGCTTCCTCGCTCACTGACTCGCTGCGCTCGG
TCGTTCGGCTGCGGCGAGCGGTATCAGCTCACTCAAAGGCGGTAATACGGTTATCCACAGAATCAGGGGA
TAACGCAGGAAAGAACATGTGAGCAAAAGGCCAGCAAAAGGCCAGGAACCGTAAAAAGGCCGCGTTGCTG
GCGTTTTTCCATAGGCTCCGCCCCCCTGACGAGCATCACAAAAATCGACGCTCAAGTCAGAGGTGGCGAA
ACCCGACAGGACTATAAAGATACCAGGCGTTTCCCCCTGGAAGCTCCCTCGTGCGCTCTCCTGTTCCGAC
CCTGCCGCTTACCGGATACCTGTCCGCCTTTCTCCCTTCGGGAAGCGTGGCGCTTTCTCAATGCTCACGC
TGTAGGTATCTCAGTTCGGTGTAGGTCGTTCGCTCCAAGCTGGGCTGTGTGCACGAACCCCCCGTTCAGC
CCGACCGCTGCGCCTTATCCGGTAACTATCGTCTTGAGTCCAACCCGGTAAGACACGACTTATCGCCACT
GGCAGCAGCCACTGGTAACAGGATTAGCAGAGCGAGGTATGTAGGCGGTGCTACAGAGTTCTTGAAGTGG
TGGCCTAACTACGGCTACACTAGAAGGACAGTATTTGGTATCTGCGCTCTGCTGAAGCCAGTTACCTTCG
GAAAAAGAGTTGGTAGCTCTTGATCCGGCAAACAAACCACCGCTGGTAGCGGTGGTTTTTTTGTTTGCAA
GCAGCAGATTACGCGCAGAAAAAAAGGATCTCAAGAAGATCCTTTGATCTTTTCTACGGGGTCTGACGCT
CAGTGGAACGAAAACTCACGTTAAGGGATTTTGGTCATGAGATTATCAAAAAGGATCTTCACCTAGATCC
TTTTAAATTAAAAATGAAGTTTTAAATCAATCTAAAGTATATATGAGTAAACTTGGTCTGACAGTTACCA
ATGCTTAATCAGTGAGGCACCTATCTCAGCGATCTGTCTATTTCGTTCATCCATAGTTGCCTGACTCCCC
GTCGTGTAGATAACTACGATACGGGAGGGCTTACCATCTGGCCCCAGTGCTGCAATGATACCGCGAGACC
CACGCTCACCGGCTCCAGATTTATCAGCAATAAACCAGCCAGCCGGAAGGGCCGAGCGCAGAAGTGGTCC
TGCAACTTTATCCGCCTCCATCCAGTCTATTAATTGTTGCCGGGAAGCTAGAGTAAGTAGTTCGCCAGTT
AATAGTTTGCGCAACGTTGTTGCCATTGCTACAGGCATCGTGGTGTCACGCTCGTCGTTTGGTATGGCTT
CATTCAGCTCCGGTTCCCAACGATCAAGGCGAGTTACATGATCCCCCATGTTGTGCAAAAAAGCGGTTAG
CTCCTTCGGTCCTCCGATCGTTGTCAGAAGTAAGTTGGCCGCAGTGTTATCACTCATGGTTATGGCAGCA
CTGCATAATTCTCTTACTGTCATGCCATCCGTAAGATGCTTTTCTGTGACTGGTGAGTACTCAACCAAGT
CATTCTGAGAATAGTGTATGCGGCGACCGAGTTGCTCTTGCCCGGCGTCAATACGGGATAATACCGCGCC
ACATAGCAGAACTTTAAAAGTGCTCAT
