>Addgene plasmid #44086 | pTF260 (pFA6a-PSc-6xGly-KanMX) | addgene partial sequence | sequence record 62090 | Sp6 5'-ATTTAGGTGACACTATAG-3'
GCTGCAGGTCGACGGATCCCCGGGTTAATTAACTTGGAAGTATTGTTCCAAGGTCCAGGTGGAGGCGGTG
GAGGCTCTAGAGGTACCCTCGAGGCGCGCCACTTCTAAATAAGCGAATTTCTTATGATTTATGATTTTTA
TTATTAAATAAGTTATAAAAAAAATAAGTGTATACAAATTTTAAAGTGACTCTTAGGTTTTAAAACGAAA
ATTCTTATTCTTGAGTAACTCTTTCCTGTAGGTCAGGTTGCTTTCTCAGGTATAGTATGAGGTCGCTCTT
ATTGACCACACCTCTACCGGCAGATCCGCTAGGGATAACAGGGTAATATAGATCTGTTTAGCTTGCCTCG
TCCCCGCCGGGTCACCCGGCCAGCGACATGGAGGCCCAGAATACCCTCCTTGACAGTCTTGACGTGCGCA
GCTCAGGGGCATGATGTGACTGTCGCCCGTACATTTAGCCCATACATCCCCATGTATAATCATTTGCATC
CATACATTTTGATGGCCGCACGGCGCGAAGCAAAAATTACGGCTCCTCGCTGCAGACCTGCGAGCAGGGA
AACGCTCCCCTCACAGACGCGTTGAATTGTCCCCACGCCGCGCCCCTGTAGAGAAATATAAAAGGTTAGG
ATTTGCCACTGAGGTTCTTCTTTCATATACTTCCTTTTAAAATCTTGCTAGGATACAGTTCTCACATCAC
ATCCGAACATAAACAACCATGGGTAAGGAAAAGACTCACGTTTCGAGGCCGCGATTAAATTCCAACATGG
ATGCTGATTTATATGGGTATAAATGGGCTCGCGATAATGTCGGGCAATCAGGTGCGACAATCTATCGATT
GTATGGGAAGCCCGATGCGCCAGAGTTGTTTCTGAAACATGGCAAAGGTAGCGTTGCCA
